Addgene plasmid #187138: pDARMO_CMVT_3xFLAG-HUWE1_H669Q
Purpose: mammalian cell expression of 3xFLAG-HUWE1 H669Q
Depositing lab: Eric Fischer. Depositing organization: Dana-Farber Cancer Institute. Publication: Solenoid architecture of HUWE1 contributes to ligase activity and substrate recognition. Hunkeler M, Jin CY, Ma MW, Monda JK, Overwijn D, Bennett EJ, Fischer ES. Mol Cell. 2021 Sep 2;81(17):3468-3480.e7. doi: 10.1016/j.molcel.2021.06.032. Epub 2021 Jul 26. PubMed 34314700.
Backbone
  Vector backbone: pDARMO
  Vector type: Mammalian Expression
Growth in bacteria
  Bacterial resistance: Ampicillin, 100 μg/mL
  Growth temperature: 37°C
  Growth strain: DH5alpha
  Copy number: High Copy
Gene/Insert
  Gene/Insert name: HUWE1
  Species: H. sapiens (human)
  Insert size (bp): 13122
  Mutation: H669Q
  Entrez Gene: HUWE1 (a.k.a. ARF-BP1, HECTH9, HSPC272, Ib772, LASU1, MRXST, MULE, URE-B1, UREB1)
  Tag / fusion protein: 3xFLAG (N terminal on insert)
  Cloning method: Gibson Cloning
Terms and licenses: Academic/Nonprofit Terms; Industry Terms: Not Available to Industry
How to cite: pDARMO_CMVT_3xFLAG-HUWE1_H669Q was a gift from Eric Fischer (Addgene plasmid # 187138 ; http://n2t.net/addgene:187138 ; RRID:Addgene_187138)
