[The description below was written by a language model from this plasmid's Addgene catalogue record and pLannotate feature annotations shown in this document.]
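Description:
pDARMO_CMVT_3xFLAG-HUWE1_H669Q is an approximately 18.1 kb mammalian expression plasmid built on the pDARMO backbone and carrying full-length human HUWE1, a very large HECT-type E3 ubiquitin ligase, with an H669Q point mutation. It is propagated in E. coli through a high-copy ColE1/pUC-type origin and selected with ampicillin via a β-lactamase gene. The annotation also shows mini-Tn7 left and right ends arranged so that the expression cassette, together with a gentamicin acetyltransferase gene driven by the class 1 integron Pc promoter, lies between them. This layout is characteristic of vectors that can be transposed into a Tn7 attachment site such as a bacmid, although the record itself lists only mammalian cell expression as the purpose.

Expression is driven by the human CMV immediate-early enhancer and promoter. These are followed by a leader region annotated as fragments of adenovirus major late sequence and a chimeric adenovirus/immunoglobulin intron, elements generally included to provide splicing and raise mRNA output. The short "PTP" and "IgH signal sequence" hits in this region are fragmentary and probably reflect the leader and intron sequence rather than functional coding parts. The open reading frame begins with an N-terminal 3xFLAG epitope, which includes an enterokinase site, fused to the 13,122 bp HUWE1 coding sequence. A WPRE fragment and the bovine growth hormone polyadenylation signal lie downstream to improve transcript stability and 3' end processing.

The construct produces FLAG-tagged mutant HUWE1 in mammalian cells for detection or affinity purification. Given the associated study of HUWE1 architecture, ligase activity and substrate recognition, it presumably serves for comparison with the wild-type protein. The record does not state the functional consequence of H669Q.
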