Features (pLannotate 1.2.2; 17 found; start..end, strand, type, name):
      1..224     +  mobile_element Tn7R: mini-Tn7 element (right end of the Tn7 transposon) Tn7
    288..876     -  rep_origin     ori: high-copy-number ColE1/pMB1/pBR322/pUC origin of replication
    915..1775    -  CDS            AmpR: β-lactamase; bla; confers resistance to ampicillin, carbenicillin, and related antibiotics
   1776..1847    -  promoter       AmpR promoter: bla
   1872..2037    +  mobile_element Tn7L: mini-Tn7 element (left end of the Tn7 transposon) Tn7
   2070..2434    +  enhancer       CMV enhancer: human cytomegalovirus immediate early enhancer
   2435..2638    +  promoter       CMV promoter: human cytomegalovirus (CMV) immediate early promoter
   2703..2741    +  misc_feature   Ad SA (fragment): adenovirus major late transcript splice acceptor (Friedrich and Soriano, 1991)
   2774..2983    -  CDS            PTP (fragment): TERM_ADE02 - Experimental evidence at protein level: Swiss-Prot protein existence level 1. Protein covalently bound to the viral DNA that acts as a primer for viral genomic replication by DNA strand displacement. Assembles on the viral origin of replication in an initiation complex with viral polymerase, DBP, host NFIA and host POU2F1/OCT1. During initiation, the polymerase covalently couples the first dCTP with Ser- 580 of pTP. The terminal protein stimulates the template activity over 20 fold compared to protein-free templates. Neo-synthesized viral genomes are linked to two preterminal prot
   3014..3103    +  intron         chimeric intron (fragment): chimera between introns from adenovirus and immunoglobulin heavy chain genes
   3122..3168    +  CDS            IgH signal sequence (fragment): signal sequence from the mouse immunoglobulin heavy chain variable region
   3224..3289    +  CDS            3xFLAG: three tandem FLAG® epitope tags, followed by an enterokinase cleavage site
   3338..16459   +  CDS            HUWE1: HUWE1_HUMAN - Also known as KIAA0312, KIAA1578, UREB1. Experimental evidence at protein level: Swiss-Prot protein existence level 1. E3 ubiquitin-protein ligase which mediates ubiquitination and subsequent proteasomal degradation of target proteins (PubMed:15989957, PubMed:19713937, PubMed:15567145, PubMed:15767685, PubMed:18488021, PubMed:17567951, PubMed:19037095, PubMed:20534529). Regulates apoptosis by catalyzing the polyubiquitination and degradation of MCL1 (PubMed:15989957). Mediates monoubiquitination of DNA polymerase beta (POLB) at 'Lys-41', 'Lys-61' and 'Lys-81', thereby playing a r
  16515..17056   +  misc_feature   WPRE (fragment): woodchuck hepatitis virus posttranscriptional regulatory element
  17070..17181   +  polyA_signal   bGH poly(A) signal: bovine growth hormone polyadenylation signal
  17325..17353   +  promoter       Pc promoter: intI1 (promoter lies within the coding sequence); class 1 integron promoter
  17542..18075   +  CDS            GmR: gentamycin acetyltransferase; aacC1; confers resistance to gentamycin
>Addgene plasmid #187138 | pDARMO_CMVT_3xFLAG-HUWE1_H669Q | addgene full sequence | sequence record 369428 | Addgene NGS Result
GAATATAGTCTTTACATGCCCTTGGCCACGCCCCTCTTTAATACGACGGGCAATTTGCACTTCAGAAAAT
GAAGAGTTTGCTTTAGCCATAACAAAAGTCCAGTATGCTTTTTCACAGCATAACTGGACTGATTTCAGTT
TACAACTATTCTGTCTAGTTTAAGACTTTATTGTCATAGTTTAGATCTATTTTGTTCAGTTTAAGACTTT
ATTGTCCGCCCACACCCGCTTACGCAGGGCATCTGCGCATCCACAGGAAGCCGTAAAAAGGCCGCGTTGC
TGGCGTTTTTCCATAGGCTCCGCCCCCCTGACGAGCATCACAAAAATCGACGCTCAAGTCAGAGGTGGCG
AAACCCGACAGGACTATAAAGATACCAGGCGTTTCCCCCTGGAAGCTCCCTCGTGCGCTCTCCTGTTCCG
ACCCTGCCGCTTACCGGATACCTGTCCGCCTTTCTCCCTTCGGGAAGCGTGGCGCTTTCTCATAGCTCAC
GCTGTAGGTATCTCAGTTCGGTGTAGGTCGTTCGCTCCAAGCTGGGCTGTGTGCACGAACCCCCCGTTCA
GCCCGACCGCTGCGCCTTATCCGGTAACTATCGTCTTGAGTCCAACCCGGTAAGACACGACTTATCGCCA
CTGGCAGCAGCCACTGGTAACAGGATTAGCAGAGCGAGGTATGTAGGCGGTGCTACAGAGTTCTTGAAGT
GGTGGCCTAACTACGGCTACACTAGAAGAACAGTATTTGGTATCTGCGCTCTGCTGAAGCCAGTTACCTT
CGGAAAAAGAGTTGGTAGCTCTTGATCCGGCAAACAAACCACCGCTGGTAGCGGTGGTTTTTTTGTTTGC
AAGCAGCAGATTACGCGCAGAAAAAAAGGATCTCAAGAAGATCCTTTGATCTTTTCTACGGGGTCTGACG
CTTATTACCAATGCTTAATCAGTGAGGCACCTATCTCAGCGATCTGTCTATTTCGTTCATCCATAGTTGC
CTGACTCCCCGTCGTGTAGATAACTACGATACGGGAGGGCTTACCATCTGGCCCCAGTGCTGCAATGATA
CCGCGTGACCCACGCTCACCGGCTCCAGATTTATCAGCAATAAACCAGCCAGCCGGAAGGGCCGAGCGCA
GAAGTGGTCCTGCAACTTTATCCGCCTCCATCCAGTCTATTAATTGTTGCCGGGAAGCTAGAGTAAGTAG
TTCGCCAGTTAATAGTTTGCGCAACGTTGTTGCCATTGCTACAGGCATCGTGGTGTCACGCTCGTCGTTT
GGTATGGCTTCATTCAGCTCCGGTTCCCAACGATCAAGGCGAGTTACATGATCCCCCATGTTGTGCAAAA
AAGCGGTTAGCTCCTTCGGTCCTCCGATCGTTGTCAGAAGTAAGTTGGCCGCAGTGTTATCACTCATGGT
TATGGCAGCACTGCATAATTCTCTTACTGTCATGCCATCCGTAAGATGCTTTTCTGTGACTGGTGAGTAC
TCAACCAAGTCATTCTGAGAATAGTGTATGCGGCGACCGAGTTGCTCTTGCCCGGCGTCAATACGGGATA
ATACCGCGCCACATAGCAGAACTTTAAAAGTGCTCATCATTGGAAAACGTTCTTCGGGGCGAAAACTCTC
AAGGATCTTACCGCTGTTGAGATCCAGTTCGATGTAACCCACTCGTGCACCCAACTGATCTTCAGCATCT
TTTACTTTCACCAGCGTTTCTGGGTGAGCAAAAACAGGAAGGCAAAATGCCGCAAAAAAGGGAATAAGGG
CGACACGGAAATGTTGAATACTCATACTCTTCCTTTTTCAATATTATTGAAGCATTTATCAGGGTTATTG
TCTCATGAGCGGATACATATTTGAATGTATTTAGGACCCAAGTCAACCGGTTGTGGGCGGACAAAATAGT
TGGGAACTGGGAGGGGTGGAAATGGAGTTTTTAAGGATTATTTAGGGAAGAGTGACAAAATAGATGGGAA
CTGGGTGTAGCGTCGTAAGCTAATACGAAAATTAAAAATGACAAAATAGTTTGGAACTAGATTTCACTTA
TCTGGTTCAGCCTGCGGTCCGGATTCGCCCTTAAGCTAGCTAGTTATTAATAGTAATCAATTACGGGGTC
ATTAGTTCATAGCCCATATATGGAGTTCCGCGTTACATAACTTACGGTAAATGGCCCGCCTGGCTGACCG
CCCAACGACCCCCGCCCATTGACGTCAATAATGACGTATGTTCCCATAGTAACGCCAATAGGGACTTTCC
ATTGACGTCAATGGGTGGAGTATTTACGGTAAACTGCCCACTTGGCAGTACATCAAGTGTATCATATGCC
AAGTACGCCCCCTATTGACGTCAATGACGGTAAATGGCCCGCCTGGCATTATGCCCAGTACATGACCTTA
TGGGACTTTCCTACTTGGCAGTACATCTACGTATTAGTCATTGCTATTACCATGGTGATGCGGTTTTGGC
AGTACATCAATGGGCGTGGATAGCGGTTTGACTCACGGGGATTTCCAAGTCTCCACCCCATTGACGTCAA
TGGGAGTTTGTTTTGGCACCAAAATCAACGGGACTTTCCAAAATGTCGTAACAACTCCGCCCCATTGACG
CAAATGGGCGGTAGGCGTGTACGGTGGGAGGTCTATATAAGCAGAGCTGGTTTAGTGAACCGTCAGATCC
TCACTCTCTTCCGCCTCGCTGTCTGCGAGGGCCAGCTGTTGGGCTCGCGGTTGAGGACAAACTCTTCGCG
GTCTTTCCAGTACTCTTGGATCGGAAACCCGTCGGCCTCCGAACGGTACTCCGCCACCGAGGGACCTGAG
CGAGTCCGCATCGACCGGATCGGAAAACCTCTCGAGAAAGGCGTCTAACCAGTCACAGTCGCAAGGTAGG
CTGAGCACCGTGGCGGGCGGCAGCGGGTGGCGGTCGGGGTTGTTTCTGGCGGAGGTGCTGCTGATGATGT
AATTAAAGTAGGCGGTGTTGACACCGCGGATGGTCGAGGTGAGGTGTGGCAGGCTTGAGATCCAGCTGTT
GGGGTGAGTACTCCCTCTCAAAAGCGGGCATTACTTCTGCGCTAAGATTGTCAGTTTCCAAAAACGAGGA
GGATTTGATATTCACCTGGCCCGATCTGGCCATACACTTGAGTGACAATGACATCCACTTTGCCTTTCTC
TCCACAGGTGTCCACTCCCAGGTCCAAAGTTGGCCAGGCCTAGTTGGCCAGGCCTAGTGCCGCCACCATG
GGTGACTACAAAGACCATGACGGTGATTATAAAGATCATGACATTGATTACAAGGATGACGATGACAAGG
GCGGTGGTAGCGGTGGGCTGGAAGTTCTGTTCCAGGGGCCCGTCGACATGAAAGTAGACAGGACTAAACT
GAAGAAGACACCTACTGAGGCTCCTGCAGACTGCAGAGCCTTAATAGACAAACTCAAAGTTTGTAATGAT
GAGCAACTTCTCTTGGAACTGCAGCAGATCAAAACATGGAACATTGGAAAGTGCGAGTTATATCACTGGG
TGGACCTGTTGGACCGCTTCGATGGAATACTGGCAGATGCTGGACAGACAGTGGAGAATATGTCATGGAT
GCTCGTATGTGATAGGCCAGAAAGAGAGCAACTGAAAATGCTTCTCTTGGCTGTGTTGAACTTCACAGCC
TTGCTCATTGAGTACAGCTTTTCCCGGCATCTGTACAGTTCCATAGAGCATTTGACAACTTTATTGGCTT
CCTCTGATATGCAAGTGGTGCTGGCAGTCCTCAATCTCCTATATGTATTTAGCAAAAGATCAAACTACAT
CACTCGTCTGGGATCTGACAAGAGGACCCCGCTGCTAACTCGGCTACAACATTTGGCAGAGAGCTGGGGT
GGAAAGGAGAATGGCTTTGGACTTGCAGAATGTTGCAGAGACTTGCATATGATGAAATATCCACCCAGTG
CAACTACACTACACTTTGAATTCTATGCAGATCCTGGGGCCGAGGTCAAAATTGAGAAAAGGACAACTAG
TAACACACTACATTATATTCACATAGAGCAACTTGACAAGATTTCAGAAAGCCCTTCTGAAATCATGGAA
TCTCTTACCAAAATGTACAGCATTCCTAAGGATAAGCAGATGCTGTTATTTACACACATACGACTGGCCC
ATGGCTTTTCTAATCACAGGAAGCGATTGCAGGCAGTTCAGGCCAGACTGCATGCAATATCTATATTAGT
GTATTCCAATGCCTTGCAGGAATCAGCAAACAGTATCTTGTATAATGGCTTGATAGAGGAGTTAGTGGAC
GTGCTGCAAATAACGGATAAGCAGCTTATGGAGATTAAAGCAGCTTCTTTACGAACATTAACATCAATTG
TCCACTTGGAGAGAACTCCCAAACTCAGCAGTATTATTGACTGTACTGGAACTGCCTCCTACCATGGATT
TTTGCCAGTGCTTGTAAGGAACTGTATCCAGGCCATGATTGATCCTTCCATGGATCCATACCCTCACCAG
TTTGCCACTGCTCTCTTCTCTTTTTTATACCATCTGGCCAGCTACGATGCTGGTGGTGAAGCCTTGGTCT
CCTGTGGAATGATGGAAGCCTTATTGAAGGTCATAAAGTTTCTTGGCGATGAACAGGACCAGATAACATT
TGTCACCAGAGCCGTCAGAGTGGTTGACCTTATCACCAACCTGGATATGGCAGCTTTTCAATCCCATAGT
GGACTTTCTATCTTCATTTATAGACTTGAGCATGAAGTAGATCTGTGCCGAAAAGAATGTCCGTTTGTGA
TCAAGCCAAAGATCCAGAGACCCAATACTACACAAGAAGGAGAGGAAATGGAAACTGATATGGATGGAGT
CCAGTGTATTCCACAACGAGCAGCACTTCTGAAATCCATGTTGAATTTCCTCAAGAAGGCCATCCAAGAC
CCTGCTTTCTCAGATGGCATACGACATGTGATGGATGGTTCTCTGCCTACCTCCCTGAAACACATCATCA
GCAATGCAGAATACTATGGCCCATCACTCTTCCTCCTAGCTACTGAAGTGGTGACTGTGTTTGTATTTCA
AGAACCATCACTGCTCTCCTCACTCCAGGACAATGGATTGACAGATGTCATGCTGCATGCACTGCTTATC
AAAGATGTTCCTGCTACCCGTGAAGTCCTTGGCTCCCTCCCAAATGTATTCAGTGCACTCTGTTTGAATG
CCCGAGGTCTTCAGTCTTTTGTTCAGTGTCAGCCTTTTGAACGCCTCTTCAAAGTTCTTCTGTCTCCAGA
TTACCTCCCAGCCATGCGGAGGAGGAGAAGTTCTGATCCCCTTGGGGATACTGCATCCAACCTGGGGAGT
GCTGTCGATGAGCTCATGAGACAGCAGCCCACCCTTAAAACAGATGCAACGACTGCCATCATCAAGTTAC
TTGAAGAAATCTGTAATCTTGGAAGGGACCCCAAATACATCTGTCAGAAGCCATCGATCCAGAAGGCAGA
TGGCACTGCCACTGCTCCTCCCCCAAGGTCTAATCATGCCGCAGAAGAAGCCTCTAGTGAGGATGAGGAG
GAAGAGGAAGTACAGGCCATGCAGAGCTTTAATTCTACCCAGCAAAATGAAACTGAGCCTAATCAGCAGG
TTGTTGGTACAGAGGAACGTATTCCTATTCCCCTCATGGATTACATCCTTAATGTGATGAAATTTGTGGA
ATCTATTCTGAGCAACAATACAACAGATGACCACTGCCAGGAATTTGTGAATCAGAAAGGACTGTTGCCT
TTGGTTACCATTTTGGGTCTTCCCAATCTGCCCATTGACTTTCCCACATCTGCTGCCTGTCAGGCTGTTG
CAGGTGTCTGCAAATCCATATTGACACTGTCACATGAACCCAAAGTCCTTCAAGAGGGTCTCCTTCAGTT
GGACTCCATCCTCTCCTCCCTGGAGCCCTTACACCGCCCCATTGAATCCCCTGGGGGCTCAGTGTTGTTG
CGAGAACTGGCTTGCGCAGGCAATGTTGCTGATGCTACCCTCTCAGCCCAGGCCACACCTCTGCTGCATG
CACTCACTGCTGCCCATGCCTACATCATGATGTTTGTTCATACTTGCAGAGTTGGACAGAGTGAAATTCG
TTCCATCTCCGTAAACCAGTGGGGCTCTCAATTGGGTCTGAGTGTTTTGAGCAAGCTGAGCCAGTTATAC
TGTTCCCTGGTGTGGGAAAGCACTGTCCTCCTCTCTCTGTGTACCCCAAACAGCCTACCATCTGGGTGTG
AATTTGGCCAGGCAGATATGCAGAAACTGGTTCCAAAGGATGAGAAGGCAGGTACGACCCAGGGCGGAAA
AAGATCAGATGGGGAACAGGATGGAGCAGCTGGAAGTATGGATGCTTCTACCCAGGGCTTATTAGAAGGC
ATTGGGCTAGATGGTGACACATTGGCTCCCATGGAGACAGATGAACCTACTGCTTCAGACTCTAAGGGCA
AATCTAAAATCACACCAGCAATGGCTGCCAGAATTAAGCAAATCAAGCCTTTGTTATCAGCTTCCTCCAG
ATTAGGCCGAGCACTTGCTGAGCTATTTGGACTTCTTGTTAAACTTTGTGTGGGATCTCCTGTCCGCCAG
AGAAGGAGCCATCATGCTGCCAGCACCACTACAGCACCGACACCTGCCGCGCGATCAACAGCCTCAGCTC
TCACTAAGCTCTTGACTAAGGGGTTATCTTGGCAGCCCCCACCATATACACCTACTCCCCGATTCAGGCT
GACATTCTTCATCTGTTCAGTTGGTTTCACATCCCCAATGCTGTTTGATGAGAGGAAGTATCCCTACCAC
CTCATGCTGCAAAAATTTCTCTGCTCCGGAGGCCACAATGCTCTTTTTGAAACTTTCAACTGGGCTCTGT
CCATGGGAGGTAAAGTTCCTGTTTCTGAGGGATTGGAACACTCAGACTTGCCTGATGGCACAGGAGAATT
CCTAGATGCCTGGCTTATGCTGGTGGAGAAGATGGTGAATCCCACCACGGTGCTTGAATCTCCACATTCG
CTGCCTGCCAAATTGCCTGGAGGTGTCCAGAACTTTCCCCAGTTCAGTGCACTGCGCTTCCTTGTGGTAA
CTCAGAAAGCAGCCTTTACTTGCATCAAAAACTTATGGAACCGGAAACCCCTGAAGGTATATGGTGGACG
AATGGCTGAATCGATGCTGGCCATTCTATGCCACATCCTCCGAGGAGAACCTGTGATTCGAGAGAGACTA
AGCAAGGAGAAGGAGGGGTCTCGAGGAGAAGAGGATACAGGGCAAGAGGAAGGTGGCTCCCGCCGGGAAC
CTCAAGTCAACCAGCAACAACTGCAACAGCTCATGGACATGGGCTTCACAAGGGAACATGCAATGGAGGC
ACTGTTGAACACCAGCACCATGGAGCAGGCCACAGAGTACCTTTTAACCCACCCTCCTCCAATCATGGGA
GGAGTTGTTCGGGATCTCAGCATGTCTGAAGAGGACCAGATGATGAGAGCAATTGCTATGTCTCTGGGAC
AGGATATTCCAATGGATCAAAGGGCAGAGTCACCTGAGGAAGTTGCTTGCCGGAAGGAGGAAGAGGAACG
GAAAGCTCGGGAAAAGCAGGAGGAGGAAGAGGCTAAATGTCTAGAGAAGTTCCAGGATGCTGACCCGTTG
GAACAAGATGAGCTCCACACTTTCACAGATACTATGTTGCCAGGCTGCTTCCACCTTCTTGATGAGCTGC
CAGACACAGTATACCGTGTGTGTGACCTGATCATGACAGCAATCAAACGTAATGGAGCAGATTATCGTGA
CATGATTCTGAAGCAAGTAGTCAATCAGGTGTGGGAAGCTGCTGATGTATTGATCAAAGCTGCTCTTCCC
CTGACAACAAGTGACACAAAAACCGTGTCAGAGTGGATAAGTCAGATGGCCACACTGCCCCAGGCCTCCA
ATTTGGCTACTAGAATCTTGCTTTTAACGCTACTTTTTGAGGAGTTGAAGCTACCTTGTGCTTGGGTGGT
TGAATCAAGTGGCATCCTTAATGTCCTAATCAAACTCTTGGAAGTGGTTCAGCCCTGCCTCCAGGCAGCC
AAGGAGCAGAAGGAAGTCCAGACCCCAAAGTGGATCACACCAGTGTTGCTCCTGATTGATTTCTATGAAA
AGACAGCCATCTCCTCAAAAAGGAGAGCCCAGATGACTAAGTACCTGCAATCCAACAGCAACAACTGGCG
CTGGTTTGATGATCGCTCTGGGCGTTGGTGTAGTTACAGTGCAAGCAACAATAGCACTATTGATTCTGCC
TGGAAATCTGGAGAGACAAGCGTGCGATTCACTGCAGGCCGAAGAAGATACACGGTCCAATTCACTACAA
TGGTGCAGGTTAATGAGGAAACAGGGAACCGACGCCCTGTGATGCTGACTCTCCTCAGGGTACCTCGGCT
GAATAAAAATTCAAAAAACAGCAATGGACAGGAACTAGAGAAGACGCTGGAAGAAAGCAAAGAAATGGAT
ATCAAACGTAAAGAAAATAAAGGCAATGATACCCCTTTGGCCCTAGAGAGTACAAACACTGAAAAGGAGA
CAAGCCTGGAGGAAACAAAAATCGGGGAGATCCTGATCCAGGGCTTGACAGAAGATATGGTGACTGTTTT
AATCCGGGCCTGCGTGAGCATGCTGGGAGTCCCTGTGGACCCAGATACTTTGCATGCCACCCTTCGTCTC
TGTCTGAGGCTCACCCGGGACCACAAATATGCCATGATGTTTGCAGAACTGAAGAGTACCCGCATGATCT
TGAATTTGACCCAGAGCTCAGGCTTCAATGGGTTTACTCCCCTGGTCACCCTTCTCTTAAGACACATCAT
TGAGGACCCCTGTACCCTTCGTCATACCATGGAAAAGGTTGTTCGCTCAGCAGCTACAAGTGGAGCTGGT
AGCACTACCTCTGGTGTTGTGTCTGGCAGCCTCGGCTCTCGGGAGATCAACTACATCCTTCGTGTCCTTG
GGCCAGCCGCATGCCGCAATCCAGACATATTCACAGAAGTGGCCAACTGCTGTATCCGCATCGCCCTTCC
TGCCCCTCGAGGCTCAGGAACTGCTTCAGATGATGAATTTGAGAATCTTAGAATTAAAGGCCCTAATGCT
GTACAGCTGGTGAAGACCACCCCTTTGAAGCCCTCACCTCTGCCTGTCATCCCTGATACTATCAAGGAAG
TGATCTATGATATGCTGAATGCTCTGGCTGCATACCATGCTCCAGAGGAAGCCGATAAATCTGATCCTAA
ACCTGGGGTTATGACCCAAGAGGTTGGCCAGCTCCTGCAAGACATGGGTGATGATGTATACCAGCAGTAC
CGGTCACTTACGCGTCAGAGCAGTGACTTTGATACGCAGTCAGGTTTTTCCATTAATAGTCAGGTCTTTG
CTGCAGATGGTGCCTCCACTGAGACTTCCGCATCTGGGACCTCCCAAGGAGAGGCTTCAACTCCAGAGGA
GTCTCGAGATGGGAAGAAAGATAAAGAAGGGGACCGGGCCTCTGAGGAAGGCAAACAGAAAGGCAAGGGC
AGCAAACCTTTAATGCCTACCTCCACTATCCTTCGTCTTCTGGCAGAGTTGGTGAGGTCCTATGTTGGTA
TTGCTACCCTGATTGCCAACTACAGCTACACTGTGGGCCAGTCTGAACTGATCAAAGAGGACTGCAGTGT
GCTAGCTTTTGTTCTGGACCACCTGCTCCCACATACCCAGAATGCAGAAGACAAGGACACCCCTGCCTTG
GCCCGCCTGTTCCTCGCAAGCCTGGCTGCTGCAGGGAGTGGCACAGATGCCCAGGTGGCCCTAGTGAATG
AAGTAAAAGCAGCCCTTGGACGGGCACTGGCTATGGCTGAGAGTACAGAGAAACATGCCAGGCTTCAGGC
AGTGATGTGTATCATCAGTACTATCATGGAGTCCTGCCCCTCCACCTCCAGCTTCTACAGCAGTGCCACA
GCGAAGACCCAGCACAATGGCATGAACAACATCATTCGGCTTTTCCTGAAGAAGGGACTGGTTAATGACC
TGGCCAGAGTACCTCACAGCTTAGACCTGTCCAGTCCCAACATGGCCAACACAGTCAATGCTGCTCTGAA
GCCTTTGGAAACACTTTCCCGGATTGTGAACCAGCCCAGTAGCCTTTTTGGCAGCAAGAGTGCTTCTAGC
AAGAACAAGTCTGAGCAGGATGCCCAAGGAGCCTCTCAAGATTCCAGTAGCAACCAGCAGGACCCAGGCG
AGCCTGGGGAAGCAGAAGTGCAGGAGGAGGATCATGATGTCACTCAGACAGAGGTGGCAGATGGGGATAT
CATGGATGGGGAGGCTGAAACCGACTCAGTGGTGATTGCTGGGCAGCCTGAGGTGCTCAGTTCACAAGAG
ATGCAGGTTGAGAATGAGCTGGAGGACCTGATAGATGAGTTGCTTGAGAGGGATGGCGGATCTGGGAACA
GTACAATTATAGTGAGCAGAAGTGGAGAGGATGAATCACAAGAGGACGTGCTGATGGATGAAGCTCCTTC
CAACCTCAGCCAAGCTTCCACCTTGCAGGCCAACCGAGAAGATTCCATGAATATCCTGGACCCTGAGGAT
GAGGAGGAGCACACTCAGGAAGAGGACAGCAGTGGCAGTAACGAGGATGAGGATGATAGTCAGGATGAAG
AGGAGGAGGAGGAGGAAGATGAGGAAGATGATCAGGAGGATGATGAAGGTGAAGAGGGAGATGAAGACGA
TGACGACGATGGCTCTGAGATGGAATTGGATGAGGATTATCCTGATATGAACGCTTCTCCCTTGGTCCGA
TTTGAGCGCTTTGACCGGGAGGATGATCTCATCATTGAGTTTGACAACATGTTCTCCAGTGCTACAGACA
TCCCCCCATCCCCAGGAAATATCCCTACCACCCATCCACTGATGGTGCGCCATGCAGACCACAGTTCTCT
GACACTGGGCAGTGGCTCTTCAACAACTCGTCTCACCCAGGGCATCGGGCGCAGTCAGAGGACCCTAAGG
CAGCTGACGGCCAATACTGGCCACACCATTCATGTTCACTACCCTGGGAATCGCCAGCCCAACCCTCCTC
TTATACTGCAGAGGTTGCTTGGTCCCTCAGCTGCTGCTGACATCCTTCAGCTGAGCAGCAGCCTTCCCCT
ACAAAGCCGGGGTCGGGCCCGCCTCCTGGTAGGCAACGATGACGTCCACATCATCGCCCGTTCTGATGAT
GAGCTGCTGGATGACTTTTTCCATGATCAGAGCACAGCTACCAGCCAAGCAGGAACCCTGTCCAGCATCC
CCACAGCCCTGACCCGCTGGACAGAAGAATGCAAAGTTCTCGATGCTGAGAGCATGCATGACTGTGTTTC
AGTGGTTAAAGTGTCCATTGTCAATCACCTGGAATTCCTGAGGGATGAGGAGCTGGAAGAAAGGCGAGAG
AAGCGCAGGAAACAACTGGCTGAGGAAGAAACAAAGATAACTGATAAAGGCAAAGAAGATAAGGAGAACA
GGGATCAGAGTGCACAGTGTACTGCATCTAAGTCAAATGACTCCACTGAACAGAATCTCTCAGATGGGAC
GCCTATGCCTGACAGCTACCCAACAACCCCATCTTCAACTGATGCAGCTACATCTGAGTCCAAGGAGACC
CTTGGCACTCTGCAATCCTCACAACAGCAACCAACACTCCCAACCCCACCAGCTTTGGGAGAGGTTCCTC
AGGAGCTGCAGTCTCCAGCTGGAGAAGGGGGCAGCTCTACACAGCTATTGATGCCTGTAGAGCCAGAGGA
ATTGGGTCCCACAAGGCCAAGTGGGGAAGCAGAAACAACTCAGATGGAGTTATCCCCAGCTCCCACTATA
ACCTCACTTTCCCCAGAGAGAGCTGAGGATTCTGATGCACTGACGGCTGTCAGCAGTCAGCTAGAAGGCT
CTCCTATGGATACAAGCAGCCTGGCTTCCTGTACCTTAGAGGAGGCTGTGGGTGACACTTCAGCAGCTGG
CAGTTCTGAGCAGCCCAGAGCAGGCAGCTCCACTCCTGGGGATGCCCCACCAGCTGTGGCGGAAGTGCAA
GGCAGGAGTGATGGGTCAGGGGAATCTGCCCAGCCACCTGAGGACAGCTCCCCACCTGCATCCTCTGAGA
GCTCTTCCACCAGAGATTCTGCCGTGGCCATTTCTGGCGCCGATTCCCGAGGAATCCTAGAAGAGCCGTT
GCCTTCAACAAGCAGTGAAGAAGAAGATCCCCTTGCGGGTATCAGTCTCCCTGAAGGTGTGGACCCCTCT
TTTCTGGCTGCCCTGCCTGATGACATCCGTCGGGAAGTTCTACAGAACCAGCTAGGCATTCGTCCACCAA
CCCGGACTGCCCCCTCCACAAATAGCTCAGCGCCTGCAGTGGTGGGGAATCCTGGTGTGACTGAGGTGAG
TCCCGAGTTTCTTGCGGCACTGCCACCCGCGATCCAAGAGGAAGTACTGGCACAGCAGAGAGCTGAGCAG
CAGCGACGAGAACTAGCACAGAATGCCAGCTCAGACACCCCTATGGACCCTGTGACCTTCATCCAGACTC
TGCCCTCAGACCTGCGCCGTAGTGTCCTAGAGGATATGGAGGACAGTGTGTTAGCTGTGATGCCACCTGA
CATTGCAGCTGAGGCTCAAGCCCTGAGACGAGAGCAAGAAGCCCGGCAGCGACAGCTCATGCATGAGCGT
CTGTTTGGGCACAGTAGCACCTCCGCACTCTCTGCTATTCTCCGAAGCCCGGCTTTCACCAGTCGCTTAA
GTGGCAACCGTGGGGTCCAGTATACTCGCCTTGCTGTGCAGAGAGGTGGCACCTTCCAGATGGGGGGTAG
CAGCAGCCATAACAGGCCTTCTGGCAGTAATGTAGATACTCTCCTCCGCCTCCGAGGACGGCTCCTTCTG
GACCACGAAGCCCTTTCTTGTCTCTTGGTCCTACTTTTTGTGGATGAGCCAAAGCTCAATACTAGCCGTC
TACACCGAGTACTGAGAAATCTCTGCTACCATGCCCAGACCCGCCACTGGGTCATCCGCAGTCTGCTCTC
CATCTTGCAGCGCAGCAGTGAGAGTGAGCTATGCATTGAAACACCCAAACTCACTACAAGTGAGGAAAAG
GGCAAAAAGTCGAGCAAGAGCTGTGGGTCAAGTAGCCATGAGAACCGTCCCCTGGACCTGCTACACAAGA
TGGAGTCAAAGAGCTCCAACCAGCTTTCCTGGCTCTCAGTATCCATGGATGCAGCCCTAGGCTGCAGGAC
TAATATATTTCAGATCCAGCGTTCAGGGGGGCGTAAACATACCGAGAAGCATGCAAGCGGTGGCTCCACC
GTCCACATCCATCCCCAAGCTGCTCCTGTTGTCTGCAGACACGTTTTGGATACACTCATTCAATTGGCCA
AGGTATTTCCCAGCCACTTCACACAGCAGCGGACCAAAGAAACAAACTGTGAGAGTGATCGGGAAAGGGG
CAATAAGGCCTGTAGCCCATGCTCCTCACAGTCCTCCAGCAGTGGCATTTGCACAGACTTCTGGGACTTA
TTGGTAAAACTGGACAACATGAATGTCAGCCGGAAAGGCAAGAACTCCGTGAAGTCAGTGCCAGTGAGCG
CTGGCGGTGAGGGGGAAACCTCTCCATACAGCCTCGAGGCCTCTCCACTGGGGCAGCTCATGAACATGTT
GTCACACCCAGTCATCCGCCGGAGCTCTCTCTTAACTGAGAAACTCCTCAGACTCCTTTCTCTCATCTCA
ATTGCTCTCCCAGAAAACAAGGTGTCAGAAGCACAGGCTAATTCTGGCAGCGGTGCTTCCTCCACCACCA
CTGCCACCTCAACCACATCTACCACCACCACCACTGCCGCCTCCACCACGCCCACACCCCCTACTGCACC
CACCCCTGTCACTTCTGCTCCAGCCCTGGTTGCTGCCACGGCTATTTCCACCATTGTCGTAGCTGCTTCG
ACCACAGTGACTACCCCCACGACTGCTACCACTACTGTTTCAATTTCTCCCACTACTAAGGGCAGCAAAT
CTCCAGCGAAGGTGAGTGATGGGGGCAGCAGCAGTACAGACTTTAAGATGGTGTCCTCTGGCCTCACTGA
AAACCAGCTACAGCTCTCTGTAGAGGTGTTGACATCCCACTCTTGTTCTGAGGAAGGCTTAGAGGATGCA
GCCAACGTACTACTGCAGCTCTCCCGGGGGGACTCTGGGACCCGGGACACTGTTCTCAAGCTGCTACTGA
ATGGAGCCCGCCATCTGGGTTATACCCTTTGTAAACAAATAGGTACCCTGCTGGCCGAGCTGCGGGAATA
CAACCTCGAGCAGCAGCGGCGAGCCCAATGTGAAACCCTCTCTCCTGATGGCCTGCCTGAGGAGCAGCCA
CAGACCACCAAGCTGAAGGGCAAAATGCAGAGCAGGTTTGACATGGCTGAGAATGTGGTAATTGTGGCAT
CTCAGAAGCGACCTTTGGGTGGCCGGGAGCTCCAGCTGCCTTCTATGTCCATGTTGACATCCAAGACATC
TACCCAGAAGTTCTTCTTGAGGGTACTACAGGTCATCATCCAGCTCCGGGACGACACGCGCCGGGCTAAC
AAGAAAGCCAAGCAGACAGGCAGGCTAGGTTCCTCCGGTTTAGGCTCAGCTAGCAGCATCCAGGCAGCTG
TTCGGCAGCTGGAGGCTGAGGCTGATGCCATTATACAAATGGTACGTGAGGGTCAAAGGGCGCGGAGACA
GCAACAAGCAGCAACGTCGGAGTCTAGCCAGTCAGAGGCGTCTGTCCGGAGGGAGGAATCACCCATGGAT
GTGGACCAGCCATCTCCCAGTGCTCAAGATACTCAATCCATTGCCTCCGATGGAACCCCACAGGGGGAGA
AGGAAAAGGAAGAAAGACCACCTGAGTTACCCCTGCTCAGCGAGCAGCTGAGTTTGGACGAGCTGTGGGA
CATGCTTGGGGAGTGTCTAAAGGAACTAGAGGAATCCCATGACCAGCATGCGGTGCTAGTGCTACAGCCT
GCTGTCGAGGCCTTCTTTCTGGTCCATGCCACAGAGCGGGAGAGCAAGCCTCCTGTCCGAGACACCCGTG
AGAGCCAGCTGGCACACATCAAGGACGAGCCTCCTCCACTCTCCCCTGCCCCCTTAACCCCAGCCACGCC
TTCCTCCCTTGACCCATTCTTCTCCCGGGAGCCCTCATCTATGCACATCTCCTCAAGCCTGCCCCCTGAC
ACACAGAAGTTCCTTCGCTTTGCAGAGACTCACCGCACTGTGTTAAACCAGATCCTACGGCAGTCCACGA
CCCACCTTGCTGATGGGCCTTTTGCTGTCCTGGTAGACTACATTCGTGTCCTCGACTTTGATGTCAAGCG
CAAATATTTCCGCCAAGAGCTGGAGCGTTTAGATGAGGGGCTCCGGAAAGAAGACATGGCTGTGCATGTC
CGTCGTGACCATGTGTTTGAAGACTCCTATCGTGAGCTGCATCGCAAATCCCCCGAAGAAATGAAGAATC
GATTGTATATAGTATTTGAAGGAGAAGAAGGGCAGGATGCTGGCGGGCTCCTGCGGGAGTGGTATATGAT
CATCTCTCGAGAGATGTTTAACCCTATGTATGCCTTGTTCCGTACCTCACCTGGTGATCGAGTCACCTAC
ACCATCAATCCATCTTCCCACTGCAACCCCAACCATCTGTCCTATTTTAAATTTGTCGGACGCATTGTGG
CCAAAGCTGTATATGACAACCGTCTTCTGGAGTGCTACTTTACTCGATCCTTTTACAAACACATCTTGGG
CAAGTCAGTCAGATATACAGATATGGAGAGTGAAGATTACCACTTCTACCAAGGTCTGGTTTATCTGCTG
GAAAATGATGTCTCCACACTAGGCTATGACCTCACCTTCAGCACTGAGGTCCAAGAGTTTGGAGTTTGTG
AAGTTCGTGACCTCAAACCCAATGGGGCCAACATCTTGGTAACAGAGGAGAATAAGAAGGAGTATGTACA
CCTGGTATGCCAGATGAGAATGACAGGAGCCATCCGCAAGCAGTTGGCGGCTTTCTTAGAAGGCTTCTAT
GAGATCATTCCAAAGCGCCTCATTTCCATCTTCACTGAGCAGGAGTTAGAGCTGCTTATATCAGGACTGC
CCACCATTGACATCGATGATCTGAAATCCAACACTGAATACCACAAGTACCAGTCCAACTCTATTCAGAT
CCAGTGGTTCTGGAGAGCATTGCGTTCTTTCGATCAAGCTGACCGTGCCAAGTTCCTCCAGTTTGTCACG
GGTACTTCCAAGGTACCCCTGCAAGGCTTTGCTGCCCTCGAAGGCATGAATGGCATTCAGAAGTTTCAGA
TCCATCGAGATGACAGGTCCACAGATCGCCTGCCTTCAGCTCACACATGTTTTAATCAGCTGGATCTGCC
TGCCTATGAGAGCTTTGAGAAGCTCCGCCACATGCTACTGTTGGCTATCCAGGAGTGCTCTGAAGGCTTT
GGGCTGGCCTAATAAGCGGCCGCTGATGATAATGGCCTGTGGCCGTAATGGCCTGTGGCCGTAAAATCAA
CCTCTGGATTACAAAATTTGTGAAAGATTGACTGGTATTCTTAACTATGTTGCTCCTTTTACGCTATGTG
GATACGCTGCTTTAATGCCTTTGTATCATGCTATTGCTTCCCGTATGGCTTTCATTTTCTCCTCCTTGTA
TAAATCCTGGTTGCTGTCTCTTTATGAGGAGTTGTGGCCCGTTGTCAGGCAACGTGGCGTGGTGTGCACT
GTGTTTGCTGACGCAACCCCCACTGGTTGGGGCATTGCCACCACCTGTCAGCTCCTTTCCGGGACTTTCG
CTTTCCCCCTCCCTATTGCCACGGCGGAACTCAGTGCCGCCTGCCTTGCCCGCTGCTGGACAGGGGCTCG
GCTGTTGGGCACTGACAATTCCGTGGTGTTGTCGGGGAAATCATCGTCCTTTCCTTGGCTGCTCGCCTGT
GTTGCCACCTGGATTCTGCGCGGGACGTCCTTCTGCTACGTCCCTTCGGCCCTCAATCCAGCGGACCTTC
CTTCCCGCGGCCTGCTGCCGGCTCTGCGGCCTCTTCCGCGGCTTCGAGATCTGCCTCGACTGTGCCTTCT
AGTTGCCAGCCATCTGTTGTTTGCCCCTCCCCCGTGCCTTCCTTGACCCTGGAAGGTGCCACTCCCACTG
TCCTTTCCTAATAAAATGAGGAAATTGCATCAAATTGTCTGAGTAGGTGTCATTCTATTCTGGGGGGTGG
GGTGGGGCAGGACAGCAAGGGGGAGGATTGGGCAGACAATAGCAGGCATGCTGGGGACTCGAGTTAAGGG
CGAATCGCTGGGACGCCCGAACGGTGGCTACTCGTTGACATAAGCCTGTTCGGTTCGTAAACTGTAATGC
AAGTAGCGTATGCGCTCACGCAACTGGTCCAGAACCTTGACCGAACGCAGCGGTGGTAACGGCGCAGTGG
CGGTTTTCATGGCTTGTTATGACTGTTTTTTTGTACAGTCTATGCCTCGGGCATCCAAGCAGCAAGCGCG
TTACGCCGTGGGTCGATGTTTGATGTTATGGAGCAGCAACGATGTTACGCAGCAGCAACGATGTTACGCA
GCAGGGCAGTCGCCCTAAAACAAAGTTAGGTGGCTCAAGTATGGGCATCATTCGTACATGTAGGCTCGGC
CCTGACCAAGTCAAATCCATGCGGGCTGCTCTTGATCTTTTCGGTCGTGAGTTCGGTGATGTAGCCACCT
ACTCCCAACATCAGCCGGACTCCGATTACCTCGGGAACTTGCTCCGTAGTAAGACATTTATTGCGCTTGC
TGCCTTCGACCAAGAAGCGGTTGTTGGCGCTCTCGCGGCTTACGTTCTGCCCAAGTTTGAGCAGCCGCGT
AGTGAGATCTATATCTATGATCTCGCAGTCTCCGGCGAGCACCGGAGGCAGGGCATTGCCACCGCGCTCA
TCAATCTCCTCAAGCATGAGGCCAACGCGCTTGGTGCTTATGTGATCTACGTGCAAGCAGATTACGGTGA
CGATCCCGCAGTGGCTCTCTATACAAAGTTGGGCATACGGGAAGAAGTGATGCACTTTGATATCGACCCA
AGTACCGCCACCTAACAATTCGTTCAAGCCGAGATCGGCTTCCCGGCCGCGGAGTTGTTCGGTAAATTGT
CACAACGCCGC
